>Addgene plasmid #166016 | R619-M90-303: CMV51p> HCoV-229E S-2P-T4f-3C-His8-Strep2x2 | addgene full sequence | sequence record 327663 | Addgene NGS Result
GACGGATCGGGAGATCCGCCTTTATGTGTAACTCTTGGCTGAAGCTCTTACACCAATGCTGGGGGACATG
TACCTCCCAGGGGCCCAGGAAGACTACGGGAGGCTACACCAACGTCAATCAGAGGGGCCTGTGTAGCTAC
CGATAAGCGGACCCTCAAGAGGGCATTAGCAATAGTGTTTATAAGGCCCCCTTGTTAACCCTAAACGGGT
AGCATATGCTTCCCGGGTAGTAGTATATACTATCCAGACTAACCCTAATTCAATAGCATATGTTACCCAA
CGGGAAGCATATGCTATCGAATTAGGGTTAGTAAAAGGGTCCTAAGGAACAGCGATATCTCCCACCCCAT
GAGCTGTCACGGTTTTATTTACATGGGGTCAGGATTCCACGAGGGTAGTGAACCATTTTAGTCACAAGGG
CAGTGGCTGAAGATCAAGGAGCGGGCAGTGAACTCTCCTGAATCTTCGCCTGCTTCTTCATTCTCCTTCG
TTTAGCTAATAGAATAACTGCTGAGTTGTGAACAGTAAGGTGTATGTGAGGTGCTCGAAAACAAGGTTTC
AGGTGACGCCCCCAGAATAAAATTTGGACGGGGGGTTCAGTGGTGGCATTGTGCTATGACACCAATATAA
CCCTCACAAACCCCTTGGGCAATAAATACTAGTGTAGGAATGAAACATTCTGAATATCTTTAACAATAGA
AATCCATGGGGTGGGGACAAGCCGTAAAGACTGGATGTCCATCTCACACGAATTTATGGCTATGGGCAAC
ACATAATCCTAGTGCAATATGATACTGGGGTTATTAAGATGTGTCCCAGGCAGGGACCAAGACAGGTGAA
CCATGTTGTTACACTCTATTTGTAACAAGGGGAAAGAGAGTGGACGCCGACAGCAGCGGACTCCACTGGT
TGTCTCTAACACCCCCGAAAATTAAACGGGGCTCCACGCCAATGGGGCCCATAAACAAAGACAAGTGGCC
ACTCTTTTTTTTGAAATTGTGGAGTGGGGGCACGCGTCAGCCCCCACACGCCGCCCTGCGGTTTTGGACT
GTAAAATAAGGGTGTAATAACTTGGCTGATTGTAACCCCGCTAACCACTGCGGTCAAACCACTTGCCCAC
AAAACCACTAATGGCACCCCGGGGAATACCTGCATAAGTAGGTGGGCGGGCCAAGATAGGGGCGCGATTG
CTGCGATCTGGAGGACAAATTACACACACTTGCGCCTGAGCGCCAAGCACAGGGTTGTTGGTCCTCATAT
TCACGAGGTCGCTGAGAGCACGGTGGGCTAATGTTGCCATGGGTAGCATATACTACCCAAATATCTGGAT
AGCATATGCTATCCTAATCTATATCTGGGTAGCATAGGCTATCCTAATCTATATCTGGGTAGCATATGCT
ATCCTAATCTATATCTGGGTAGTATATGCTATCCTAATTTATATCTGGGTAGCATAGGCTATCCTAATCT
ATATCTGGGTAGCATATGCTATCCTAATCTATATCTGGGTAGTATATGCTATCCTAATCTGTATCCGGGT
AGCATATGCTATCCTAATAGAGATTAGGGTAGTATATGCTATCCTAATTTATATCTGGGTAGCATATACT
ACCCAAATATCTGGATAGCATATGCTATCCTAATCTATATCTGGGTAGCATATGCTATCCTAATCTATAT
CTGGGTAGCATAGGCTATCCTAATCTATATCTGGGTAGCATATGCTATCCTAATCTATATCTGGGTAGTA
TATGCTATCCTAATTTATATCTGGGTAGCATAGGCTATCCTAATCTATATCTGGGTAGCATATGCTATCC
TAATCTATATCTGGGTAGTATATGCTATCCTAATCTGTATCCGGGTAGCATATGCTATCCTCATGCATAT
ACAGTCAGCATATGATACCCAGTAGTAGAGTGGGAGTGCTATCCTTTGCATATGCCGCCACCTCCCAAGG
GGGCGTGAATTTTCGCTGCTTGTCCTTTTCCTGCTGGGGATCTCCCGATCCCCTATGGTGCACTCTCAGT
ACAATCTGCTCTGATGCCGCATAGTTAAGCCAGTATCTGCTCCCTGCTTGTGTGTTGGAGGTCGCTGAGT
AGTGCGCGAGCAAAATTTAAGCTACAACAAGGCAAGGCTTGACCGACAATTGCATGAAGAATCTGCTTAG
GGTTAGGCGTTTTGCGCTGCTTCGATCACAACTTTGTATAGAAAAGTTGGCCCTGCAGGCGTTACATAAC
TTACGGTAAATGGCCCGCCTGGCTGACCGCCCAACGACCCCCGCCCATTGACGTCAATAATGACGTATGT
TCCCATAGTAACGCCAATAGGGACTTTCCATTGACGTCAATGGGTGGAGTATTTACGGTAAACTGCCCAC
TTGGCAGTACATCAAGTGTATCATATGCCAAGTCCGCCCCCTATTGACGTCAATGACGGTAAATGGCCCG
CCTGGCATTATGCCCAGTACATGACCTTACGGGACTTTCCTACTTGGCAGTACATCTACGTATTAGTCAT
CGCTATTACCATGGTGATGCGGTTTTGGCAGTACACCAATGGGCGTGGATAGCGGTTTGACTCACGGGGA
TTTCCAAGTCTCCACCCCATTGACGTCAATGGGAGTTTGTTTTGGCACCAAAATCAACGGGACTTTCCAA
AATGTCGTAATAACCCCGCCCCGTTGACGCAAATGGGCGGTAGGCGTGTACGGTGGGAGGTCTATATAAG
CAGAGCTCGTTTAGTGAACCGTCAGATCGCCTGGAGACGCCATCCACGCTGTTTTGACCTCCATAGAAGA
CAACAACTTTGTACAAAAAAGTTGGCACCATGTTCGTGCTGCTGGTCGCCTACGCCTTGCTTCACATTGC
GGGATGCCAGACTACCAATGGCACCAACACCAGCCACTCGGTTTGCAACGGATGCGTGGGCCACAGCGAA
AACGTGTTCGCTGTGGAGTCCGGAGGATACATCCCCTCCAACTTCGCATTCAACAACTGGTTCCTGCTGA
CCAACACCTCCAGCGTGGTGGATGGTGTCGTCAGATCGTTCCAGCCGCTCCTGCTGAACTGCCTGTGGAG
CGTGTCCGGCTCCCAATTCACCACCGGGTTCGTGTACTTCAACGGCACTGGAAGAGGGGCGTGCAAGGGC
TTTTACTCAAACGCCTCCTCCGACGTGATCCGCTACAACATCAACTTCGAAGAGAACCTACGGAGAGGCA
CCATCTTGTTCAAGACCTCCTATGGGGCCGTGGTGTTTTACTGCACCAACAACACCCTTGTGTCCGGGGA
TGCCCATATCCCTTCCGGTACTGTGCTGGGCAACTTCTACTGTTTCGTGAACACCACCATCGGGAACGAA
ACTACCTCCGCCTTCGTCGGAGCTCTGCCAAAGACAGTGCGCGAGTTCGTCATCTCGCGGACTGGCCATT
TCTATATTAACGGATACAGATACTTCTCACTGGGCGATGTTGAAGCCGTGAACTTCAACGTGACCAACGC
AGCCACCACCGTGTGCACCGTCGCACTGGCTTCCTACGCCGATGTGCTCGTGAACGTGTCGCAGACTGCC
ATCGCCAACATTATCTACTGCAACTCCGTGATCAACAGGCTGCGCTGCGACCAGCTCTCGTTTGATGTGC
CGGATGGCTTCTACTCGACCTCGCCAATCCAACCGGTGGAACTGCCCGTGTCCATCGTGTCGCTCCCGGT
GTACCACAAACATACCTTCATCGTGCTGTACGTGAACTTCGAACATAGACGGGGACCCGGAAAGTGCTAC
AACTGTAGGCCCGCAGTCATCAACATCACGCTGGCCAACTTCAACGAAACCAAGGGGCCCCTCTGTGTCG
ATACCTCCCACTTTACCACCCAATTTGTGGACAACGTGAAGCTCGCACGGTGGTCTGCGTCCATCAATAC
CGGAAACTGCCCCTTCTCCTTCGGAAAGGTCAACAACTTTGTGAAGTTTGGCTCCGTGTGCTTCAGCTTG
AAGGATATCCCTGGAGGTTGTGCGATGCCGATCATGGCCAACCTGGTCAATTCGAAGTCGCACAACATTG
GTAGCCTCTACGTATCCTGGAGCGATGGCGACGTGATCACCGGAGTGCCCAAGCCTGTCGAAGGGGTGTC
CTCCTTCATGAACGTGACCCTCAACAAGTGCACTAAGTACAACATCTACGATGTGTCCGGAGTCGGTGTC
ATTCGCATCTCAAACGACACCTTCCTGAACGGAATCACCTACACTTCCACTTCGGGGAATCTCCTTGGGT
TCAAGGACGTCACTAATGGCACGATCTACTCAATCACCCCGTGTAACCCGCCGGACCAGCTTGTGGTGTA
CCAGCAGGCCGTAGTCGGAGCCATGCTGTCTGAGAACTTCACCTCATACGGATTCTCAAACGTGGTGGAG
ATGCCGAAGTTCTTTTACGCCTCTAATGGCACCTACAACTGCACCGACGCGGTGCTGACATACTCGTCCT
TCGGAGTGTGCGCTGACGGTTCCATCATTGCCGTCCAGCCACGGAACGTGTCCTACGACTCCGTGAGCGC
CATCGTGACCGCAAACCTGTCCATTCCCTTCAACTGGACCACCTCAGTCCAAGTGGAGTACCTCCAGATT
ACCAGCACTCCCATTGTCGTCGACTGCTCCACCTACGTGTGCAACGGCAACGTCCGCTGCGTGGAGCTCC
TGAAGCAGTACACTTCCGCCTGCAAGACTATAGAGGATGCACTCCGCAACTCGGCCATGCTCGAATCGGC
CGATGTCAGCGAGATGCTGACCTTCGACAAAAAGGCCTTTACTCTCGCCAATGTGTCCAGCTTTGGCGAT
TACAATCTGTCCTCGGTGATCCCCTCACTTCCGAGAAGCGGATCCAGGGTGGCCGGAAGAAGCGCCATTG
AGGACATCTTGTTCTCCAAGCTCGTGACCAGCGGCTTGGGAACTGTGGACGCCGATTACAAGAAGTGCAC
CAAGGGTCTGTCCATTGCCGACCTGGCTTGCGCCCAATACTACAACGGCATCATGGTGCTGCCAGGAGTC
GCGGACGCAGAACGGATGGCTATGTATACTGGGTCGCTGATCGGAGGCATTGCCCTCGGCGGACTGACTT
CCGCCGCCTCCATTCCGTTCTCCCTTGCTATTCAATCACGCCTGAACTACGTGGCGCTGCAGACGGACGT
GCTGCAGGAAAACCAACGCATCCTTGCGGCCTCCTTCAACAAGGCCATGACCAATATCGTGGATGCTTTC
ACTGGAGTGAACGATGCGATCACGCAGACCAGCCAGGCTCTGCAGACTGTGGCCACCGCGCTGAACAAGA
TCCAGGACGTCGTGAACCAGCAGGGGAACAGTCTGAACCACCTGACTTCCCAACTGCGCCAGAATTTCCA
GGCCATCAGCAGCTCGATTCAGGCTATCTACGACCGGCTCGATCCACCTCAGGCCGACCAACAAGTGGAC
CGGCTGATCACCGGTAGACTCGCCGCTCTGAATGTGTTCGTGAGCCACACCCTGACCAAGTACACGGAAG
TCCGCGCGAGCAGACAGCTGGCCCAGCAGAAGGTCAACGAATGCGTGAAGTCCCAGTCCAAGCGCTACGG
GTTCTGCGGAAACGGAACTCACATCTTTTCCCTGGTCAACGCTGCACCTGAAGGATTGGTGTTCCTGCAC
ACTGTCCTGCTGCCCACCCAGTACAAAGACGTGGAGGCTTGGTCTGGGCTGTGTGTGGATGGCATCAACG
GCTATGTGCTGAGACAGCCTAATCTCGCCCTCTACAAGGAAGGGAACTACTACCGCATCACTAGCCGGAT
CATGTTCGAGCCCCGAATTCCCACTATTGCCGACTTCGTGCAAATCGAAAACTGTAATGTCACATTCGTG
AACATCTCGCGGTCCGAACTGCAAACCATTGTCCCGGAGTACATCGACGTGAACAAGACGCTGCAGGAAC
TCTCCTACAAACTGCCTAACTATACCGTGCCCGACCTCGTGGTGGAACAGTACAACCAGACTATCCTGAA
CTTGACTTCCGAGATCAGCACTCTCGAGAACAAGTCGGCCGAGCTGAATTACACCGTGCAAAAGCTTCAG
ACCCTCATCGACAACATTAACTCCACACTTGTGGACCTGAAATGGCTCAACCGGGTCGAAACCGGTTCCG
GTTACATTCCGGAAGCCCCTAGGGACGGACAGGCCTACGTCCGGAAGGACGGAGAATGGGTGCTGTTATC
CACTTTCCTGGGGCGGTCGTTGGAGGTGCTGTTCCAAGGTCCAGGCCACCACCACCATCATCACCACCAC
TCCGCTTGGTCACACCCTCAATTCGAGAAGGGCGGCGGATCAGGAGGGGGAGGATCCGGAGGCTCAGCCT
GGAGCCACCCACAGTTCGAGAAGTAATCAACTTTCTTGTACAAAGTTGTGAAATTCTGCAGATATCCATC
ACACTGGCGGCCGCTCGAGCATGCATCTAGAGGGCCCTATTCTATAGTGTCACCTAAATGCTAGAGCTCG
CTGATCAGCCTCGACTGTGCCTTCTAGTTGCCAGCCATCTGTTGTTTGCCCCTCCCCCGTGCCTTCCTTG
ACCCTGGAAGGTGCCACTCCCACTGTCCTTTCCTAATAAAATGAGGAAATTGCATCGCATTGTCTGAGTA
GGTGTCATTCTATTCTGGGGGGTGGGGTGGGGCAGGACAGCAAGGGGGAGGATTGGGAAGACAATAGCAG
GCATGCTGGGGATGCGGTGGGCTCTATGGCTTCTGAGGCGGAAAGAACCAGCTGGGGCTCTAGGGGGTAT
CCCC
[124 nt withheld, positions 6795-6918]
C
[91 nt withheld, positions 6920-7010]
A
[49 nt withheld, positions 7012-7060]
CCTTTGACGTTGGAGTCCACGTTCTTT
[37 nt withheld, positions 7088-7124]
ACCCTATCTCGGTCTATTCTTTTGATTTATAAGGGATTTTGCCGATTTCGGCCTATTGGTTAAAAAATGA
GCTGATTTAACAAAAATTTAACGCGAATTAATTCTGTGGAATGTGTGTCAGTTAGGGTGTGGAAAGTCCC
CAGGCTCCCCAGCAGGCAGAAGTATGCAAAGCATGCATCTCAATTAGTCAGCAACCAGGTGTGGAAAGTC
CCTAGGCTCCCCAGCAGGCAGAAGTATGCAAAGCATGCATCTCAATTAGTCAGCAACCATAGTCCCGCCC
CTAACTCCGCCCATCCCGCCCCTAACTCCGCCCAGTTCCGCCCATTCTCCGCCCCATGGCTGACTAATTT
TTTTTATTTATGCAGAGGCCGAGGCCGCCTCTGCCTCTGAGCTATTCCAGAAGTAGTGAGGAGGCTTTTT
TGGAGGCCTAGGCTTTTGCAAAAAGCTCCCGGGAGCTTGTATATCCATTTTCGGATCTGATCAAGAGACA
GGATGAGGATCGTTTCGCATGATTGAACAAGATGGATTGCACGCAGGTTCTCCGGCCGCTTGGGTGGAGA
GGCTATTCGGCTATGACTGGGCACAACAGACAATCGGCTGCTCTGATGCCGCCGTGTTCCGGCTGTCAGC
GCAGGGGCGCCCGGTTCTTTTTGTCAAGACCGACCTGTCCGGTGCCCTGAATGAACTGCAGGACGAGGCA
GCGCGGCTATCGTGGCTGGCCACGACGGGCGTTCCTTGCGCAGCTGTGCTCGACGTTGTCACTGAAGCGG
GAAGGGACTGGCTGCTATTGGGCGAAGTGCCGGGGCAGGATCTCCTGTCATCTCACCTTGCTCCTGCCGA
GAAAGTATCCATCATGGCTGATGCAATGCGGCGGCTGCATACGCTTGATCCGGCTACCTGCCCATTCGAC
CACCAAGCGAAACATCGCATCGAGCGAGCACGTACTCGGATGGAAGCCGGTCTTGTCGATCAGGATGATC
TGGACGAAGAGCATCAGGGGCTCGCGCCAGCCGAACTGTTCGCCAGGCTCAAGGCGCGCATGCCCGACGG
CGAGGATCTCGTCGTGACCCATGGCGATGCCTGCTTGCCGAATATCATGGTGGAAAATGGCCGCTTTTCT
GGATTCATCGACTGTGGCCGGCTGGGTGTGGCGGACCGCTATCAGGACATAGCGTTGGCTACCCGTGATA
TTGCTGAAGAGCTTGGCGGCGAATGGGCTGACCGCTTCCTCGTGCTTTACGGTATCGCCGCTCCCGATTC
GCAGCGCATCGCCTTCTATCGCCTTCTTGACGAGTTCTTCTGAGCGGGACTCTGGGGTTCGAAATGACCG
ACCAAGCGACGCCCAACCTGCCATCACGAGATTTCGATTCCACCGCCGCCTTCTATGAAAGGTTGGGCTT
CGGAATCGTTTTCCGGGACGCCGGCTGGATGATCCTCCAGCGCGGGGATCTCATGCTGGAGTTCTTCGCC
CACCCCAACTTGTTTATTGCAGCTTATAATGGTTACAAATAAAGCAATAGCATCACAAATTTCACAAATA
AAGCATTTTTTTCACTGCATTCTAGTTGTGGTTTGTCCAAACTCATCAATGTATCTTATCATGTCTGTAT
ACCGTCGACCTCTAGCTAGAGCTTGGCGTAATCATGGTCATAGCTGTTTCCTGTGTGAAATTGTTATCCG
CTCACAATTCCACACAACATACGAGCCGGAAGCATAAAGTGTAAAGCCTGGGGTGCCTAATGAGTGAGCT
AACTCACATTAATTGCGTTGCGCTCACTGCCCGCTTTCCAGTCGGGAAACCTGTCGTGCCAGCTGCATTA
ATGAATCGGCCAACGCGCGGGGAGAGGCGGTTTGCGTATTGGGCGCTCTTCCGCTTCCTCGCTCACTGAC
TCGCTGCGCTCGGTCGTTCGGCTGCGGCGAGCGGTATCAGCTCACTCAAAGGCGGTAATACGGTTATCCA
CAGAATCAGGGGATAACGCAGGAAAGAACATGTGAGCAAAAGGCCAGCAAAAGGCCAGGAACCGTAAAAA
GGCCGCGTTGCTGGCGTTTTTCCATAGGCTCCGCCCCCCTGACGAGCATCACAAAAATCGACGCTCAAGT
CAGAGGTGGCGAAACCCGACAGGACTATAAAGATACCAGGCGTTTCCCCCTGGAAGCTCCCTCGTGCGCT
CTCCTGTTCCGACCCTGCCGCTTACCGGATACCTGTCCGCCTTTCTCCCTTCGGGAAGCGTGGCGCTTTC
TCATAGCTCACGCTGTAGGTATCTCAGTTCGGTGTAGGTCGTTCGCTCCAAGCTGGGCTGTGTGCACGAA
CCCCCCGTTCAGCCCGACCGCTGCGCCTTATCCGGTAACTATCGTCTTGAGTCCAACCCGGTAAGACACG
ACTTATCGCCACTGGCAGCAGCCACTGGTAACAGGATTAGCAGAGCGAGGTATGTAGGCGGTGCTACAGA
GTTCTTGAAGTGGTGGCCTAACTACGGCTACACTAGAAGAACAGTATTTGGTATCTGCGCTCTGCTGAAG
CCAGTTACCTTCGGAAAAAGAGTTGGTAGCTCTTGATCCGGCAAACAAACCACCGCTGGTAGCGGTGGTT
TTTTTGTTTGCAAGCAGCAGATTACGCGCAGAAAAAAAGGATCTCAAGAAGATCCTTTGATCTTTTCTAC
GGGGTCTGACGCTCAGTGGAACGAAAACTCACGTTAAGGGATTTTGGTCATGAGATTATCAAAAAGGATC
TTCACCTAGATCCTTTTAAATTAAAAATGAAGTTTTAAATCAATCTAAAGTATATATGAGTAAACTTGGT
CTGACAGTTACCAATGCTTAATCAGTGAGGCACCTATCTCAGCGATCTGTCTATTTCGTTCATCCATAGT
TGCCTGACTCCCCGTCGTGTAGATAACTACGATACGGGAGGGCTTACCATCTGGCCCCAGTGCTGCAATG
ATACCGCGAGACCCACGCTCACCGGCTCCAGATTTATCAGCAATAAACCAGCCAGCCGGAAGGGCCGAGC
GCAGAAGTGGTCCTGCAACTTTATCCGCCTCCATCCAGTCTATTAATTGTTGCCGGGAAGCTAGAGTAAG
TAGTTCGCCAGTTAATAGTTTGCGCAACGTTGTTGCCATTGCTACAGGCATCGTGGTGTCACGCTCGTCG
TTTGGTATGGCTTCATTCAGCTCCGGTTCCCAACGATCAAGGCGAGTTACATGATCCCCCATGTTGTGCA
AAAAAGCGGTTAGCTCCTTCGGTCCTCCGATCGTTGTCAGAAGTAAGTTGGCCGCAGTGTTATCACTCAT
GGTTATGGCAGCACTGCATAATTCTCTTACTGTCATGCCATCCGTAAGATGCTTTTCTGTGACTGGTGAG
TACTCAACCAAGTCATTCTGAGAATAGTGTATGCGGCGACCGAGTTGCTCTTGCCCGGCGTCAATACGGG
ATAATACCGCGCCACATAGCAGAACTTTAAAAGTGCTCATCATTGGAAAACGTTCTTCGGGGCGAAAACT
CTCAAGGATCTTACCGCTGTTGAGATCCAGTTCGATGTAACCCACTCGTGCACCCAACTGATCTTCAGCA
TCTTTTACTTTCACCAGCGTTTCTGGGTGAGCAAAAACAGGAAGGCAAAATGCCGCAAAAAAGGGAATAA
GGGCGACACGGAAATGTTGAATACTCATACTCTTCCTTTTTCAATATTATTGAAGCATTTATCAGGGTTA
TTGTCTCATGAGCGGATACATATTTGAATGTATTTAGAAAAATAAACAAATAGGGGTTCCGCGCACATTT
CCCCGAAAAGTGCCACCTGACGTC
Features (pLannotate 1.2.2; 23 found; start..end, strand, type, name):
    204..1993    -  rep_origin     oriP: Epstein-Barr virus oriP replication origin (Yates et al., 2000)
   2014..2066    -  misc_feature   bom (fragment): basis of mobility region from pBR322
   2199..2219    +  protein_bind   attB4: mutant version of attB; core recombination site for the Gateway® BP reaction BP Clonase™
   2230..2533    +  enhancer       CMV enhancer: human cytomegalovirus immediate early enhancer
   2535..2734    +  promoter       CMV promoter: human cytomegalovirus (CMV) immediate early promoter
   2804..2821    +  protein_bind   attL1 (fragment): mutant version of attL; recombination site for the Gateway® LR reaction LR Clonase™
   2830..6153    +  CDS            S (fragment): SPIKE_CVH22 - Experimental evidence at protein level: Swiss-Prot protein existence level 1. S1 region attaches the virion to the cell membrane by interacting with host ANPEP/aminopeptidase N, initiating the infection. Binding to the receptor probably induces conformational changes in the S glycoprotein unmasking the fusion peptide of S2 region and activating membranes fusion. S2 region belongs to the class I viral fusion protein. Under the current model, the protein has at least 3 conformational states: pre-fusion native state, pre-hairpin intermediate state, and post-fusion hairpin state. Dur
   6401..6418    -  protein_bind   attL2 (fragment): mutant version of attL; recombination site for the Gateway® LR reaction LR Clonase™
   6481..6499    -  promoter       SP6 promoter: promoter for bacteriophage SP6 RNA polymerase
   6525..6749    +  polyA_signal   bGH poly(A) signal: bovine growth hormone polyadenylation signal
   6753..6774    +  promoter       SV40 promoter (fragment): SV40 enhancer and early promoter
   6795..7223    +  rep_origin     f1 ori (sequence partly withheld): f1 bacteriophage origin of replication; arrow indicates direction of (+) strand synthesis
   7237..7566    +  promoter       SV40 promoter: SV40 enhancer and early promoter
   7633..8424    +  CDS            neo: KKA2_KLEPN - Also known as kan, nptII. Experimental evidence at protein level: Swiss-Prot protein existence level 1. Resistance to kanamycin, neomycin, paromomycin, ribostamycin, butirosin and gentamicin B. From Klebsiella pneumoniae.
   8448..8606    +  CDS            ble (fragment): BLE_KLEPN - Experimental evidence at protein level: Swiss-Prot protein existence level 1. Binding protein with a strong affinity to the bleomycin family of antibiotics. Binds to CL990; an antimitotic-antibiotic compound. From Klebsiella pneumoniae.
   8601..8722    +  polyA_signal   SV40 poly(A) signal: SV40 polyadenylation signal
   8793..8815    -  protein_bind   lac operator (fragment): The lac repressor binds to the lac operator to inhibit transcription in E. coli. This inhibition can be relieved by adding lactose or isopropyl-β-D-thiogalactopyranoside (IPTG). lac repressor encoded by lacI
   8819..8849    -  promoter       lac promoter: promoter for the E. coli lac operon
   8864..8885    -  protein_bind   CAP binding site: CAP binding activates transcription in the presence of cAMP. E. coli catabolite activator protein
   8898..8990    -  CDS            lacI (fragment): lac repressor; lacI; The lac repressor binds to the lac operator to inhibit transcription in E. coli. This inhibition can be relieved by adding lactose or isopropyl-β-D-thiogalactopyranoside (IPTG).
   9173..9761    -  rep_origin     ori: high-copy-number ColE1/pMB1/pBR322/pUC origin of replication
   9932..10792   -  CDS            AmpR: β-lactamase; bla; confers resistance to ampicillin, carbenicillin, and related antibiotics
  10793..10897   -  promoter       AmpR promoter: bla
