[The description below was written by a language model from this plasmid's Addgene catalogue record and pLannotate feature annotations shown in this document.]
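Description:
R619-M90-303: CMV51p> HCoV-229E S-2P-T4f-3C-His8-Strep2x2 is a mammalian expression plasmid of about 10.9 kb, built by Gateway cloning in the pDest-303 backbone, for producing a soluble trimeric form of the human coronavirus 229E spike glycoprotein. In E. coli it is maintained at high copy from a ColE1/pUC-type origin with ampicillin selection through β-lactamase. An f1 origin and remnants of the lac promoter region are also present. For mammalian cells it carries an SV40 promoter-driven neomycin phosphotransferase cassette with an SV40 polyadenylation signal, allowing G418 selection. It also carries the Epstein-Barr virus oriP element, which supports episomal retention in cells that supply EBNA1.

The expression cassette is driven by the promoter the record calls CMV51, annotated as the human CMV immediate-early enhancer and promoter, and is terminated by the bovine growth hormone poly(A) signal. Residual Gateway att sites flank the promoter and the insert, reflecting the recombinational assembly. The spike coding sequence is optimized for mammalian expression. The annotation matches only part of the native 229E spike, consistent with a soluble form. As the construct name indicates, it carries the "2P" changes (commonly a pair of prefusion-stabilizing proline substitutions) and a "T4f" element, presumably the T4 fibritin foldon trimerization domain. These are followed by a C-terminal 3C protease cleavage site, an eight-histidine tag and tandem Strep-tag II sequences. These C-terminal elements are not individually annotated in the feature table, but they would fall in the gap between the annotated spike sequence and the downstream att site. The tags allow affinity purification and removal by protease cleavage. The associated work concerns high-yield production of coronavirus spike trimers for serology assays.
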