Addgene plasmid #166016: R619-M90-303: CMV51p> HCoV-229E S-2P-T4f-3C-His8-Strep2x2
Purpose: mammalian expression of HCoV-229E soluble spike trimer protein
Depositing lab: Dominic Esposito. Depositing organization: National Cancer Institute (NCI). Publication: Optimizing high-yield production of SARS-CoV-2 soluble spike trimers for serology assays. Esposito D, Mehalko J, Drew M, Snead K, Wall V, Taylor T, Frank P, Denson JP, Hong M, Gulten G, Sadtler K, Messing S, Gillette W. Protein Expr Purif. 2020 Jun 4;174:105686. doi: 10.1016/j.pep.2020.105686. PubMed 32504802.
Backbone
  Vector backbone: pDest-303
  Vector type: Mammalian Expression
  Selectable markers: Neomycin (select with G418)
Growth in bacteria
  Bacterial resistance: Ampicillin, 100 μg/mL
  Growth temperature: 37°C
  Growth strain: DH5alpha
  Copy number: High Copy
Gene/Insert
  Gene/Insert name: HCoV-229E S (spike)
  Species: Other
  Entrez Gene: S (a.k.a. HCoV229Egp2)
  Promoter: CMV51
  Tag / fusion protein: 3C-His8-Strep2x2 (C terminal on insert)
  Cloning method: Gateway Cloning
Terms and licenses: Academic/Nonprofit Terms; Industry Terms: Not Available to Industry
Depositor comments: DNA sequence optimized for mammalian expression
How to cite: R619-M90-303: CMV51p> HCoV-229E S-2P-T4f-3C-His8-Strep2x2 was a gift from Dominic Esposito (Addgene plasmid # 166016 ; http://n2t.net/addgene:166016 ; RRID:Addgene_166016)
